Addgene plasmid #70175: OPA1-isoform3
Purpose: Mammalian expression of hsOPA1 isoform 3
Depositing lab: David Chan. Depositing organization: California Institute of Technology. Publication: OPA1 processing controls mitochondrial fusion and is regulated by mRNA splicing, membrane potential, and Yme1L. Song Z, Chen H, Fiket M, Alexander C, Chan DC. J Cell Biol. 2007 Aug 27;178(5):749-55. Epub 2007 Aug 20. 10.1083/jcb.200704110 PubMed 17709429.
Backbone
  Vector backbone: pMSCV-puro
  Backbone manufacturer: Clontech
  Backbone size w/o insert (bp): 6300
  Vector type: Mammalian Expression, Retroviral
  Selectable markers: Puromycin
Growth in bacteria
  Bacterial resistance: Ampicillin, 100 μg/mL
  Growth temperature: 37°C
  Growth strain: NEB Stable
  Copy number: Unknown
Gene/Insert
  Gene/Insert name: hsOPA1 isoform 3 (alt names: Optic atrophy 1 protein; KIAA0567; DYNAMIN-LIKE 120-KD PROTEIN, MITOCHONDRIAL)
  Species: H. sapiens (human)
  GenBank ID: NM_130832.2
  Entrez Gene: OPA1 (a.k.a. BERHS, MGM1, MTDPS14, NPG, NTG, largeG)
  Cloning method: Restriction Enzyme; 5′ cloning site XhoI (not destroyed); 3′ cloning site HpaI (not destroyed)
  Sequencing primers: 5′ CCCTTGAACCTCCTCGTTCGACC
Terms and licenses: Academic/Nonprofit Terms; Industry Terms: Not Available to Industry
How to cite: OPA1-isoform3 was a gift from David Chan (Addgene plasmid # 70175 ; http://n2t.net/addgene:70175 ; RRID:Addgene_70175)
