[The description below was written by a language model from this plasmid's Addgene catalogue record.]
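Description:
OPA1-isoform3 is a retroviral mammalian expression plasmid built on the commercial pMSCV-puro backbone (about 6.3 kb without insert), carrying the human OPA1 isoform 3 coding sequence. The insert was placed into the vector's cloning site by restriction cloning between XhoI at the 5′ end and HpaI at the 3′ end, with both sites retained. The plasmid is propagated in bacteria under ampicillin selection, and puromycin serves as the selectable marker in mammalian cells. No feature table accompanies the record, so individual elements are not itemised. In the standard MSCV design, however, the insert is transcribed from the murine stem cell virus 5′ long terminal repeat. A packaging signal allows the transcript to be incorporated into retroviral particles when the plasmid is introduced into a packaging cell line, and the puromycin resistance gene is driven by a separate internal promoter. The record lists no epitope tags or reporter fusions.

OPA1 (optic atrophy 1) encodes a dynamin-like GTPase of mitochondria that is needed for mitochondrial fusion. The human gene gives rise to multiple mRNA splice variants, of which isoform 3 is one. The stated purpose is mammalian expression of this single isoform, either by direct transfection or by retroviral transduction followed by puromycin selection to obtain stably expressing cells. The associated study examined how OPA1 processing controls mitochondrial fusion and how that processing depends on mRNA splicing, membrane potential and the protease Yme1L. The construct therefore suits experiments that express one defined splice form in isolation, to follow its proteolytic processing and its ability to support fusion.
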