>Addgene plasmid #70175 | OPA1-isoform3 | addgene partial sequence | sequence record 133047 | pLXSN5 5'-CCCTTGAACCTCCTCGTTCGACC-3'
TCCTCCCTTTATCCAGCCCTCACTCCTTCTCTAGGCGCCGGAATTAGATCTCTCGAGAATTCACGCGTGG
TACCATGTGGCGACTACGTCGGGCCGCTGTGGCCTGTGAGGTCTGCCAGTCTTTAGTGAAACACAGCTCT
GGAATAAAAGGAAGTTTACCACTACAAAAACTACATCTGGTTTCACGAAGCATTTATCATTCACATCATC
CTACCTTAAAGCTTCAACGACCCCAATTAAGGACATCCTTTCAGCAGTTCTCTTCTCTGACAAACCTTCC
TTTACGTAAACTGAAATTCTCTCCAATTAAATATGGCTACCAGCCTCGCAGGAATTTTTGGCCAGCAAGA
TTAGCTACGAGACTCTTAAAACTTCGCTATCTCATACTAGGATCGGCTGTTGGGGGTGGCTACACAGCCA
AAAAGACTTTTGATCAGTGGAAAGATATGATACCGGACCTTAGTGAATATAAATGGATTGTGCCTGACAT
TGTGTGGGAAATTGATGAGTATATCGATTTTGGTCACAAATTGGTTAGTGAAGTCATAGGAGCTTCTGAC
CTACTTCTCTTGTTAGGTTCTCCGGAAGAAACGGCGTTTAGAGCGACAGATCGTGGATCTGAAAGTGACA
AGCATTTTAGAAAGGTGTCAGACAAAGAGAAAATTGACCAACTTCAGGAAGA
