>Addgene plasmid #70175 | OPA1-isoform3 | addgene partial sequence | sequence record 133048 | MSCV_C_rev2 5'-ggccagaggccacttgtgtagcgcc-3'
CCAGCGGGGCTGCTAAAGCGCATGCTCCAGACTGCCTTGGGAAAAGCGCCTCCCCTACCCGGTAGAATTC
GTTAACTTGTTTATTGCAGCTTATAATGGTTACAAATAAAGCAATAGCATCACAAATTTCACAAATAAAG
CATTTTTTTCACTGCATTCTAGTTGTGGTTTGTCCAAACTCATCAATGTATCTTATCATGTCTGCTCGAA
GCGGCCGCTTATTTCTCCTGATGAAGAGCTTCAATGAAAGCATCAAGTTTTTCTTGAATTTCTCTAACTT
TCTTGAGGTCTTCCGCCAGTTGAACGCGTTTACCAGTAAGCAATTTAATCTTCTTCTCACCATCTTCAGC
AAAATCTTCCAATACCTCTTTAACATTTTTCTCTAATCGCCTAACTTCAGTATTTGTAAGTTGTTGCCTT
AAAGTATTTGCGGTGATAGCAAGCATGCGCTGTATACGCCAAAACAAGACCACATCATTGCATTCCAACT
CAGAATCTACAAAATGCCTTTGGTAGTAATAAAAACCTCTTCGACAAAGGTTACAATGGTTTAGAGCTGT
TTTTAAAAAATGTCTTCTATAAACTTGATGCCAAGTATCCTTAATCAAGCTTGGATCTACTTCTACTCCT
CGGGATTCAAGGTTCTTCCGGACTGTGGTTATTTCATCACTTGCAAGATAAGCTGGGTGCTCCTCATTAC
ATTTCAACATCTTCTCCAATTCATTCTTGGTTTCATTGTGAACACACTGTTCTTGGGTCCGATTCTTCCA
GTATAACCACCTCTTTTTCCAGTCTGGACCCACCATGTTTTCAATTGCATTTTCAGTATCCTTGAGACGA
GCCTGCAGAGCCTCTTCCATAAAATAAATAGCTGCATCCCATTGCTGTTTATCAGATATGGATCGGTCTT
CCAAAGCATTGTGTTGAATAACCCTCAAGCTGTCCTCCGCAAAGTCATTCCACTTGTGTCGTTTAATACT
TTCTTCCTTAACGGCCTCTTTAAGTTTATCAAATATGTCATCATGCTCTTTCCCTTTCGGTTCTGTCAT
